Addgene plasmid #91622: pPN095
Purpose: Express sgRNA targeting human GRIN2A
Depositing lab: Lindy Barrett. Depositing organization: Broad Institute. Publication: A Scaled Framework for CRISPR Editing of Human Pluripotent Stem Cells to Study Psychiatric Disease. Hazelbaker DZ, Beccard A, Bara AM, Dabkowski N, Messana A, Mazzucato P, Lam D, Manning D, Eggan K, Barrett LE. Stem Cell Reports. 2017 Oct 10;9(4):1315-1327. doi: 10.1016/j.stemcr.2017.09.006. PubMed 29020615.
Backbone
  Vector backbone: pUC19-U6 promoter
  Vector type: CRISPR
Growth in bacteria
  Bacterial resistance: Ampicillin, 100 μg/mL
  Growth temperature: 37°C
  Growth strain: DH5alpha
  Copy number: High Copy
Gene/Insert
  Gene/Insert name: GRIN2A (alt name: NM_001134407.2)
  gRNA/shRNA sequence: GCGCGAACTTCGAACACTGT
  Species: H. sapiens (human)
  Insert size (bp): 21
  Entrez Gene: GRIN2A (a.k.a. EPND, FESD, GluN2A, LKS, NMDAR2A, NR2A)
  Promoter: U6
  Cloning method: Restriction Enzyme; 5′ cloning site BbsI (destroyed during cloning); 3′ cloning site BbsI (destroyed during cloning)
  Sequencing primers: 5′ M13F (-21)
Terms and licenses: Academic/Nonprofit Terms; Industry Terms: Not Available to Industry
How to cite: pPN095 was a gift from Lindy Barrett (Addgene plasmid # 91622 ; http://n2t.net/addgene:91622 ; RRID:Addgene_91622)
