[The description below was written by a language model from this plasmid's Addgene catalogue record and pLannotate feature annotations shown in this document.]
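Description:
pPN095 is a small (about 3.0 kb) CRISPR guide RNA expression plasmid built on a pUC19 backbone carrying a U6 promoter cassette. It is maintained in E. coli through the high-copy ColE1/pUC-type origin of replication and selected with ampicillin via the β-lactamase (AmpR) gene and its native promoter. The remaining annotated elements are leftovers of the pUC19 cloning vector with no role in the guide expression function: the lac promoter, operator and CAP binding site, along with fragments of lacZα, lacI, rop, bom and the multiple cloning site.

The payload is a single-guide RNA directed against human GRIN2A, which encodes the GluN2A (NR2A) subunit of the NMDA-type glutamate receptor. The human U6 promoter, an RNA polymerase III promoter suited to producing short, precisely initiated transcripts, sits directly upstream of the roughly 20-nucleotide targeting spacer. The spacer was inserted between BbsI sites that were destroyed during cloning. It is followed immediately by the Streptococcus pyogenes Cas9 guide RNA scaffold, so transcription yields a complete sgRNA able to load into SpCas9.

The plasmid encodes no Cas9 and carries no mammalian selection marker or reporter, so the nuclease must be supplied separately, for example from a co-delivered construct. According to the associated publication, it belongs to a set of guides developed in a scaled framework for CRISPR editing of human pluripotent stem cells to study genes implicated in psychiatric disease. Here it would be used to direct Cas9 cleavage to the GRIN2A locus.
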