Features (pLannotate 1.2.2; 13 found; start..end, strand, type, name):
      1..241     +  promoter       U6 promoter: RNA polymerase III promoter for human U6 snRNA
    271..346     +  misc_RNA       gRNA scaffold: guide RNA scaffold for the Streptococcus pyogenes CRISPR/Cas9 system
    395..411     -  protein_bind   lac operator: The lac repressor binds to the lac operator to inhibit transcription in E. coli. This inhibition can be relieved by adding lactose or isopropyl-β-D-thiogalactopyranoside (IPTG). lac repressor encoded by lacI
    419..449     -  promoter       lac promoter: promoter for the E. coli lac operon
    464..485     -  protein_bind   CAP binding site: CAP binding activates transcription in the presence of cAMP. E. coli catabolite activator protein
    498..590     -  CDS            lacI (fragment): lac repressor; lacI; The lac repressor binds to the lac operator to inhibit transcription in E. coli. This inhibition can be relieved by adding lactose or isopropyl-β-D-thiogalactopyranoside (IPTG).
    773..1361    -  rep_origin     ori: high-copy-number ColE1/pMB1/pBR322/pUC origin of replication
   1532..2392    -  CDS            AmpR: β-lactamase; bla; confers resistance to ampicillin, carbenicillin, and related antibiotics
   2393..2497    -  promoter       AmpR promoter: bla
   2592..2627    +  CDS            rop (fragment): Rop protein, which maintains plasmids at low copy number; rop
   2729..2828    +  misc_feature   bom (fragment): basis of mobility region from pBR322
   2834..2991    -  CDS            lacZα (fragment): LacZα fragment of β-galactosidase; lacZ fragment
   2988..3014    +  misc_feature   MCS (fragment): pUC18/19 multiple cloning site
>Addgene plasmid #91622 | pPN095 | addgene full sequence | sequence record 180337 | Addgene NGS Result
GAGGGCCTATTTCCCATGATTCCTTCATATTTGCATATACGATACAAGGCTGTTAGAGAGATAATTGGAA
TTAATTTGACTGTAAACACAAAGATATTAGTACAAAATACGTGACGTAGAAAGTAATAATTTCTTGGGTA
GTTTGCAGTTTTAAAATTATGTTTTAAAATGGACTATCATATGCTTACCGTAACTTGAAAGTATTTCGAT
TTCTTGGCTTTATATATCTTGTGGAAAGGACGAAACACCGGCGCGAACTTCGAACACTGTGTTTTAGAGC
TAGAAATAGCAAGTTAAAATAAGGCTAGTCCGTTATCAACTTGAAAAAGTGGCACCGAGTCGGTGCTTTT
TTAAGCTTGGCGTAATCATGGTCATAGCTGTTTCCTGTGTGAAATTGTTATCCGCTCACAATTCCACACA
ACATACGAGCCGGAAGCATAAAGTGTAAAGCCTGGGGTGCCTAATGAGTGAGCTAACTCACATTAATTGC
GTTGCGCTCACTGCCCGCTTTCCAGTCGGGAAACCTGTCGTGCCAGCTGCATTAATGAATCGGCCAACGC
GCGGGGAGAGGCGGTTTGCGTATTGGGCGCTCTTCCGCTTCCTCGCTCACTGACTCGCTGCGCTCGGTCG
TTCGGCTGCGGCGAGCGGTATCAGCTCACTCAAAGGCGGTAATACGGTTATCCACAGAATCAGGGGATAA
CGCAGGAAAGAACATGTGAGCAAAAGGCCAGCAAAAGGCCAGGAACCGTAAAAAGGCCGCGTTGCTGGCG
TTTTTCCATAGGCTCCGCCCCCCTGACGAGCATCACAAAAATCGACGCTCAAGTCAGAGGTGGCGAAACC
CGACAGGACTATAAAGATACCAGGCGTTTCCCCCTGGAAGCTCCCTCGTGCGCTCTCCTGTTCCGACCCT
GCCGCTTACCGGATACCTGTCCGCCTTTCTCCCTTCGGGAAGCGTGGCGCTTTCTCATAGCTCACGCTGT
AGGTATCTCAGTTCGGTGTAGGTCGTTCGCTCCAAGCTGGGCTGTGTGCACGAACCCCCCGTTCAGCCCG
ACCGCTGCGCCTTATCCGGTAACTATCGTCTTGAGTCCAACCCGGTAAGACACGACTTATCGCCACTGGC
AGCAGCCACTGGTAACAGGATTAGCAGAGCGAGGTATGTAGGCGGTGCTACAGAGTTCTTGAAGTGGTGG
CCTAACTACGGCTACACTAGAAGAACAGTATTTGGTATCTGCGCTCTGCTGAAGCCAGTTACCTTCGGAA
AAAGAGTTGGTAGCTCTTGATCCGGCAAACAAACCACCGCTGGTAGCGGTGGTTTTTTTGTTTGCAAGCA
GCAGATTACGCGCAGAAAAAAAGGATCTCAAGAAGATCCTTTGATCTTTTCTACGGGGTCTGACGCTCAG
TGGAACGAAAACTCACGTTAAGGGATTTTGGTCATGAGATTATCAAAAAGGATCTTCACCTAGATCCTTT
TAAATTAAAAATGAAGTTTTAAATCAATCTAAAGTATATATGAGTAAACTTGGTCTGACAGTTACCAATG
CTTAATCAGTGAGGCACCTATCTCAGCGATCTGTCTATTTCGTTCATCCATAGTTGCCTGACTCCCCGTC
GTGTAGATAACTACGATACGGGAGGGCTTACCATCTGGCCCCAGTGCTGCAATGATACCGCGAGACCCAC
GCTCACCGGCTCCAGATTTATCAGCAATAAACCAGCCAGCCGGAAGGGCCGAGCGCAGAAGTGGTCCTGC
AACTTTATCCGCCTCCATCCAGTCTATTAATTGTTGCCGGGAAGCTAGAGTAAGTAGTTCGCCAGTTAAT
AGTTTGCGCAACGTTGTTGCCATTGCTACAGGCATCGTGGTGTCACGCTCGTCGTTTGGTATGGCTTCAT
TCAGCTCCGGTTCCCAACGATCAAGGCGAGTTACATGATCCCCCATGTTGTGCAAAAAAGCGGTTAGCTC
CTTCGGTCCTCCGATCGTTGTCAGAAGTAAGTTGGCCGCAGTGTTATCACTCATGGTTATGGCAGCACTG
CATAATTCTCTTACTGTCATGCCATCCGTAAGATGCTTTTCTGTGACTGGTGAGTACTCAACCAAGTCAT
TCTGAGAATAGTGTATGCGGCGACCGAGTTGCTCTTGCCCGGCGTCAATACGGGATAATACCGCGCCACA
TAGCAGAACTTTAAAAGTGCTCATCATTGGAAAACGTTCTTCGGGGCGAAAACTCTCAAGGATCTTACCG
CTGTTGAGATCCAGTTCGATGTAACCCACTCGTGCACCCAACTGATCTTCAGCATCTTTTACTTTCACCA
GCGTTTCTGGGTGAGCAAAAACAGGAAGGCAAAATGCCGCAAAAAAGGGAATAAGGGCGACACGGAAATG
TTGAATACTCATACTCTTCCTTTTTCAATATTATTGAAGCATTTATCAGGGTTATTGTCTCATGAGCGGA
TACATATTTGAATGTATTTAGAAAAATAAACAAATAGGGGTTCCGCGCACATTTCCCCGAAAAGTGCCAC
CTGACGTCTAAGAAACCATTATTATCATGACATTAACCTATAAAAATAGGCGTATCACGAGGCCCTTTCG
TCTCGCGCGTTTCGGTGATGACGGTGAAAACCTCTGACACATGCAGCTCCCGGAGACGGTCACAGCTTGT
CTGTAAGCGGATGCCGGGAGCAGACAAGCCCGTCAGGGCGCGTCAGCGGGTGTTGGCGGGTGTCGGGGCT
GGCTTAACTATGCGGCATCAGAGCAGATTGTACTGAGAGTGCACCATATGCGGTGTGAAATACCGCACAG
ATGCGTAAGGAGAAAATACCGCATCAGGCGCCATTCGCCATTCAGGCTGCGCAACTGTTGGGAAGGGCGA
TCGGTGCGGGCCTCTTCGCTATTACGCCAGCTGGCGAAAGGGGGATGTGCTGCAAGGCGATTAAGTTGGG
TAACGCCAGGGTTTTCCCAGTCACGACGTTGTAAAACGACGGCCAGTGAATTCGAGCTCGGTACCCGGGG
ATCCGTTAATTAA
